>Addgene plasmid #189641 | pRPS5A-PTP-3Xflag-16S rRNA Left_G1397N | addgene full sequence | sequence record 370910 | Addgene NGS Result
CGTTCAACTTTTCTATACAAAGTTGAAGATCTGACTCAACTTTTGATTCGCTATTTGCAGTGCACCTGTG
GCGTTCATCACATCTTTTGTGACACTGTTTGCACTGGTCATTGCTATTACAAAGGACCTTCCTGATGTTG
AAGGAGATCGAAAGTAAGTAACTGCACGCATAACCATTTTCTTTCCGCTCTTTGGCTCAATCCATTTGAC
AGTCAAAGACAATGTTTAACCAGCTCCGTTTGATATATTGTCTTTATGTGTTTGTTCAAGCATGTTTAGT
TAATCATGCCTTTGATTGATCTTGAATAGGTTCCAAATATCAACCCTGGCAACAAAACTTGGAGTGAGAA
ACATTGCATTCCTCGGTTCTGGACTTCTGCTAGTAAATTATGTTTCAGCCATATCACTAGCTTTCTACAT
GCCTCAGGTGAATTCATCTATTTCCGTCTTAACTATTTCGGTTAATTAAAGCACGAACACCATTACTGCA
TGTAGAAGCTTGATAAACTATCGCCACCAATTTATTTTTGTTGCGATATTGTTACTTTCCTCAGTATGCA
GCTTTGAAAAGACCAACCCTCTTATCCTTTAACAATGAACAGGTTTTTAGAGGTAGCTTGATGATTCCTG
CACATGTGATCTTGGCTTCAGGCTTAATTTTCCAGGTAAAGCATTATGAGATACTCTTATATCTCTTACA
TACTTTTGAGATAATGCACAAGAACTTCATAACTATATGCTTTAGTTTCTGCATTTGACACTGCCAAATT
CATTAATCTCTAATATCTTTGTTGTTGATCTTTGGTAGACATGGGTACTAGAAAAAGCAAACTACACCAA
GGTAAAATACTTTTGTACAAACATAAACTCGTTATCACGGAACATCAATGGAGTGTATATCTAACGGAGT
GTAGAAACATTTGATTATTGCAGGAAGCTATCTCAGGATATTATCGGTTTATATGGAATCTCTTCTACGC
AGAGTATCTGTTATTCCCCTTCCTCTAGCTTTCAATTTCATGGTGAGGATATGCAGTTTTCTTTGTATAT
CATTCTTCTTCTTCTTTGTAGCTTGGAGTCAAAATCGGTTCCTTCATGTACATACATCAAGGATATGTCC
TTCTGAATTTTTATATCTTGCAATAAAAATGCTTGTACCAATTGAAACACCAGCTTTTTGAGTTCTATGA
TCACTGACTTGGTTCTAACCAAAAAAAAAAAAATGTTTAATTTACATATCTAAAAGTAGGTTTAGGGAAA
CCTAAACAGTAAAATATTTGTATATTATTCGAATTTCACTCATCATAAAAACTTAAATTGCACCATAAAA
TTTTGTTTTACTATTAATGATGTAATTTGTGTAACTTAAGATAAAAATAATATTCCGTAAGTTAACCGGC
TAAAACCACGTATAAACCAGGGAACCTGTTAAACCGGTTCTTTACTGGATAAAGAAATGAAAGCCCATGT
AGACAGCTCCATTAGAGCCCAAACCCTAAATTTCTCATCTATATAAAAGGAGTGACATTAGGGTTTTTGT
TCGTCCTCTTAAAGCTTCTCGTTTTCTCTGCCGTCTCTCTCATTCGCGCGACGCAAACGATCTTCAGGTG
ATCTTCTTTCTCCAAATCCTCTCTCATAACTCTGATTTCGTACTTGTGTATTTGAGCTCACGCTCTGTTT
CTCTCACCACAGCCATGGATTCACAGCTAGTCTTGTCTCTGAAGCTGAATCCAAGCTTCACTCCTCTTTC
TCCTCTCTTCCCTTTCACTCCATGTTCTTCTTTTTCGCCGTCGCTCCGGTTTTCTTCTTGCTACTCCCGC
CGCCTCTATTCTCCGGTTACCGTCTACGCCGCGAAGGACTACAAAGACCATGACGGTGATTATAAAGATC
ATGACATCGATTACAAGGATGACGATGACAAGCCCGGGGATCTACGCACGCTCGGCTACAGCCAGCAGCA
ACAGGAGAAGATCAAACCGAAGGTTCGTTCGACAGTGGCGCAGCACCACGAGGCACTGGTCGGCCATGGG
TTTACACACGCGCACATCGTTGCGCTCAGCCAACACCCGGCAGCGTTAGGGACCGTCGCTGTCAAGTATC
AGGACATGATCGCAGCGTTGCCAGAGGCGACACACGAAGCGATCGTTGGCGTCGGCAAACAGTGGTCCGG
CGCACGCGCTCTGGAGGCCTTGCTCACGGTGGCGGGAGAGTTGAGAGGTCCACCGTTACAGTTGGACACA
GGCCAACTTCTCAAGATTGCAAAACGTGGCGGCGTGACCGCAGTGGAGGCAGTGCATGCATGGCGCAATG
CACTGACGGGTGCCCCCCTGAACTTGACCCCTGCACAAGTGGTGGCTATCGCCAGCAACATCGGTGGTAA
GCAAGCATTGGAAACTGTGCAACGCCTTTTGCCAGTCCTTTGTCAGGATCATGGTCTTACACCCGACCAG
GTGGTCGCAATCGCCTCTAATATTGGGGGGAAGCAGGCCTTGGAAACTGTTCAAAGATTGCTCCCAGTCC
TCTGCCAGGATCACGGCCTGACCCCCGATCAAGTCGTTGCCATTGCTAGTAACAATGGCGGAAAACAAGC
TCTCGAGACAGTGCAGCGGCTCCTCCCTGTGCTCTGCCAAGCACACGGGTTGACCCCCGCTCAGGTTGTG
GCTATCGCAAGTAACAACGGTGGAAAACAGGCCCTTGAAACTGTCCAACGCCTTCTTCCCGTTCTCTGCC
AGGCTCACGGCTTGACACCCGACCAGGTCGTTGCTATTGCCTCAAACAATGGAGGAAAACAGGCACTCGA
AACCGTCCAGCGGCTGCTCCCCGTCTTGTGCCAGGACCATGGACTGACACCAGAGCAAGTGGTTGCCATC
GCCTCCAACAACGGTGGTAAGCAAGCACTTGAGACTGTGCAGAGGCTTTTGCCTGTGCTTTGTCAGGCCC
ATGGGCTCACACCAGCCCAGGTCGTTGCCATTGCAAGTCATGACGGCGGCAAGCAAGCATTGGAGACAGT
GCAGAGACTCTTGCCCGTCCTGTGTCAAGACCATGGGTTGACTCCTGATCAGGTCGTCGCAATTGCCTCC
AATATCGGGGGCAAACAGGCCTTGGAGACAGTCCAACGCTTGCTCCCAGTTCTTTGCCAAGATCACGGCC
TTACACCCGCACAGGTGGTCGCCATCGCTAGTAATGGTGGGGGCAAACAGGCTCTCGAGACTGTTCAACG
GCTTCTCCCAGTTTTGTGTCAAGCACATGGGCTTACCCCAGCACAGGTTGTCGCAATTGCCTCCAATAAC
GGTGGTAAACAGGCTCTGGAAACAGTCCAGAGACTCCTCCCCGTTTTGTGTCAAGACCACGGTCTGACCC
CCGCCCAAGTGGTTGCTATTGCCAGTAACATTGGTGGAAAACAAGCCCTCGAAACTGTTCAGAGGCTTTT
GCCAGTCCTGTGCCAGGCCCATGGGCTTACACCTGAGCAAGTGGTTGCAATCGCTTCTAACGGAGGGGGC
AAGCAGGCTCTTGAGACAGTTCAACGCCTGTTGCCAGTTTTGTGCCAGGCTCACGGTCTGACTCCCGCTC
AAGTTGTCGCTATCGCCAGCAATAATGGAGGCAAACAAGCACTTGAAACAGTGCAGAGATTGTTGCCAGT
GCTGTGCCAAGACCACGGCTTGACACCCGCCCAAGTTGTTGCTATTGCCAGTAATATAGGGGGTAAGCAG
GCTCTCGAAACAGTTCAACGCCTCCTTCCTGTTTTGTGTCAGGCTCATGGTCTTACACCCGATCAGGTTG
TTGCAATCGCATCACACGATGGCGGGAAACAGGCCCTCGAAACCGTCCAGCGGCTTTTGCCTGTGCTGTG
CCAAGCTCATGGCTTGACACCCGAACAGGTTGTTGCCATTGCCAGTAACGGGGGCGGTAAACAGGCACTT
GAAACAGTGCAGAGATTGCTCCCAGTTTTGTGCCAAGCACACGGGTTGACACCTGCACAGGTGGTGGCAA
TCGCATCTAACGGCGGAGGAAAGCAGGCTCTGGAGACTGTTCAAAGGCTTCTTCCCGTTTTGTGTCAGGC
TCATGGACTTACTCCAGACCAAGTTGTGGCCATTGCAAGCAACAATGGCGGGAAACAGGCCTTGGAGACT
GTTCAAAGACTCCTGCCCGTCCTGTGTCAAGATCACGGTCTGACTCCGGAACAGGTGGTGGCGATTGCAA
GCAACGGCGGCGGCAAACAGGCTCTAGAGAGCATTGTTGCCCAGCTCTCCAGACCTGATCCGGCGCTAGC
CGCGTTGACAAATGATCATCTTGTTGCTCTTGCTTGTCTTGGCGGACGACCTGCCCTGGATGCTGTGAAA
AAGGGGTTGGGGGGATCCGGATCAGGTAGCTACGCACTTGGTCCTTACCAGATTAGCGCACCCCAACTCC
CCGCCTATAATGGTCAAACCGTCGGGACCTTTTACTACGTAAACGATGCTGGTGGGCTGGAATCCAAAGT
ATTCTCCTCAGGGGGCCCTACACCCTACCCCAACTACGCCAATGCTGGTCATGTAGAAGGGCAGTCAGCA
CTGTTTATGCGCGATAATGGTATAAGCGAGGGGTTGGTCTTCCATAACAACCCAGAGGGTACTTGTGGCT
TCTGTGTGAATATGACTGAAACCCTTCTGCCCGAAAATGCCAAGATGACTGTCGTCCCACCTGAAGGCTA
GGGTACCTGATAATCGATATCCCGCGGCCATGCTAGAGTCCGCAAAAATCACCAGTCTCTCTCTACAAAT
CTATCTCTCTCTATTTTTCTCCAGAATAATGTGTGAGTAGTTCCCAGATAAGGGAATTAGGGTTCTTATA
GGGTTTCGCTCATGTGTTGAGCATATAAGAAACCCTTAGTATGTATTTGTATTTGTAAAATACTTCTATC
AATAAAATTTCTAATTCCTAAAACCAAAATCCAGTGACCTGCAGGCATGCGACGTCCGTCGGGCCCAAGC
TTAGCTTGAGCTTGGATCAGATTGTCGTTTCCCGCCTTCAGTTTAAACTATCAGTGTTTGACAGGATATA
TTGGCGGGTAAACCTAAGAGAAAAGAGCGTTTATTAGAATAATCGGATATTTAAAAGGGCGTGAAAAGGT
TTATCCGTTCGTCCATTTGTATGTGCATGCCAACCACAGGGTTCCCCTCGGGATCAAAGTACTTTAAAGT
ACTTTAAAGTACTTTAAAGTACTTTGATCCAACCCCTCCGCTGCTATAGTGCAGTCGGCTTCTGACGTTC
AGTGCAGCCGTCTTCTGAAAACGACATGTCGCACAAGTCCTAAGTTACGCGACAGGCTGCCGCCCTGCCC
TTTTCCTGGCGTTTTCTTGTCGCGTGTTTTAGTCGCATAAAGTAGAATACTTGCGACTAGAACCGGAGAC
ATTACGCCATGAACAAGAGCGCCGCCGCTGGCCTGCTGGGCTATGCCCGCGTCAGCACCGACGACCAGGA
CTTGACCAACCAACGGGCCGAACTGCACGCGGCCGGCTGCACCAAGCTGTTTTCCGAGAAGATCACCGGC
ACCAGGCGCGACCGCCCGGAGCTGGCCAGGATGCTTGACCACCTACGCCCTGGCGACGTTGTGACAGTGA
CCAGGCTAGACCGCCTGGCCCGCAGCACCCGCGACCTACTGGACATTGCCGAGCGCATCCAGGAGGCCGG
CGCGGGCCTGCGTAGCCTGGCAGAGCCGTGGGCCGACACCACCACGCCGGCCGGCCGCATGGTGTTGACC
GTGTTCGCCGGCATTGCCGAGTTCGAGCGTTCCCTAATCATCGACCGCACCCGGAGCGGGCGCGAGGCCG
CCAAGGCCCGAGGCGTGAAGTTTGGCCCCCGCCCTACCCTCACCCCGGCACAGATCGCGCACGCCCGCGA
GCTGATCGACCAGGAAGGCCGCACCGTGAAAGAGGCGGCTGCACTGCTTGGCGTGCATCGCTCGACCCTG
TACCGCGCACTTGAGCGCAGCGAGGAAGTGACGCCCACCGAGGCCAGGCGGCGCGGTGCCTTCCGTGAGG
ACGCATTGACCGAGGCCGACGCCCTGGCGGCCGCCGAGAATGAACGCCAAGAGGAACAAGCATGAAACCG
CACCAGGACGGCCAGGACGAACCGTTTTTCATTACCGAAGAGATCGAGGCGGAGATGATCGCGGCCGGGT
ACGTGTTCGAGCCGCCCGCGCACGTCTCAACCGTGCGGCTGCATGAAATCCTGGCCGGTTTGTCTGATGC
CAAGCTGGCGGCCTGGCCGGCCAGCTTGGCCGCTGAAGAAACCGAGCGCCGCCGTCTAAAAAGGTGATGT
GTATTTGAGTAAAACAGCTTGCGTCATGCGGTCGCTGCGTATATGATGCGATGAGTAAATAAACAAATAC
GCAAGGGGAACGCATGAAGGTTATCGCTGTACTTAACCAGAAAGGCGGGTCAGGCAAGACGACCATCGCA
ACCCATCTAGCCCGCGCCCTGCAACTCGCCGGGGCCGATGTTCTGTTAGTCGATTCCGATCCCCAGGGCA
GTGCCCGCGATTGGGCGGCCGTGCGGGAAGATCAACCGCTAACCGTTGTCGGCATCGACCGCCCGACGAT
TGACCGCGACGTGAAGGCCATCGGCCGGCGCGACTTCGTAGTGATCGACGGAGCGCCCCAGGCGGCGGAC
TTGGCTGTGTCCGCGATCAAGGCAGCCGACTTCGTGCTGATTCCGGTGCAGCCAAGCCCTTACGACATAT
GGGCCACCGCCGACCTGGTGGAGCTGGTTAAGCAGCGCATTGAGGTCACGGATGGAAGGCTACAAGCGGC
CTTTGTCGTGTCGCGGGCGATCAAAGGCACGCGCATCGGCGGTGAGGTTGCCGAGGCGCTGGCCGGGTAC
GAGCTGCCCATTCTTGAGTCCCGTATCACGCAGCGCGTGAGCTACCCAGGCACTGCCGCCGCCGGCACAA
CCGTTCTTGAATCAGAACCCGAGGGCGACGCTGCCCGCGAGGTCCAGGCGCTGGCCGCTGAAATTAAATC
AAAACTCATTTGAGTTAATGAGGTAAAGAGAAAATGAGCAAAAGCACAAACACGCTAAGTGCCGGCCGTC
CGAGCGCACGCAGCAGCAAGGCTGCAACGTTGGCCAGCCTGGCAGACACGCCAGCCATGAAGCGGGTCAA
CTTTCAGTTGCCGGCGGAGGATCACACCAAGCTGAAGATGTACGCGGTACGCCAAGGCAAGACCATTACC
GAGCTGCTATCTGAATACATCGCGCAGCTACCAGAGTAAATGAGCAAATGAATAAATGAGTAGATGAATT
TTAGCGGCTAAAGGAGGCGGCATGGAAAATCAAGAACAACCAGGCACCGACGCCGTGGAATGCCCCATGT
GTGGAGGAACGGGCGGTTGGCCAGGCGTAAGCGGCTGGGTTGTCTGCCGGCCCTGCAATGGCACTGGAAC
CCCCAAGCCCGAGGAATCGGCGTGAGCGGTCGCAAACCATCCGGCCCGGTACAAATCGGCGCGGCGCTGG
GTGATGACCTGGTGGAGAAGTTGAAGGCCGCGCAGGCCGCCCAGCGGCAACGCATCGAGGCAGAAGCACG
CCCCGGTGAATCGTGGCAAGCGGCCGCTGATCGAATCCGCAAAGAATCCCGGCAACCGCCGGCAGCCGGT
GCGCCGTCGATTAGGAAGCCGCCCAAGGGCGACGAGCAACCAGATTTTTTCGTTCCGATGCTCTATGACG
TGGGCACCCGCGATAGTCGCAGCATCATGGACGTGGCCGTTTTCCGTCTGTCGAAGCGTGACCGACGAGC
TGGCGAGGTGATCCGCTACGAGCTTCCAGACGGGCACGTAGAGGTTTCCGCAGGGCCGGCCGGCATGGCC
AGTGTGTGGGATTACGACCTGGTACTGATGGCGGTTTCCCATCTAACCGAATCCATGAACCGATACCGGG
AAGGGAAGGGAGACAAGCCCGGCCGCGTGTTCCGTCCACACGTTGCGGACGTACTCAAGTTCTGCCGGCG
AGCCGATGGCGGAAAGCAGAAAGACGACCTGGTAGAAACCTGCATTCGGTTAAACACCACGCACGTTGCC
ATGCAGCGTACGAAGAAGGCCAAGAACGGCCGCCTGGTGACGGTATCCGAGGGTGAAGCCTTGATTAGCC
GCTACAAGATCGTAAAGAGCGAAACCGGGCGGCCGGAGTACATCGAGATCGAGCTAGCTGATTGGATGTA
CCGCGAGATCACAGAAGGCAAGAACCCGGACGTGCTGACGGTTCACCCCGATTACTTTTTGATCGATCCC
GGCATCGGCCGTTTTCTCTACCGCCTGGCACGCCGCGCCGCAGGCAAGGCAGAAGCCAGATGGTTGTTCA
AGACGATCTACGAACGCAGTGGCAGCGCCGGAGAGTTCAAGAAGTTCTGTTTCACCGTGCGCAAGCTGAT
CGGGTCAAATGACCTGCCGGAGTACGATTTGAAGGAGGAGGCGGGGCAGGCTGGCCCGATCCTAGTCATG
CGCTACCGCAACCTGATCGAGGGCGAAGCATCCGCCGGTTCCTAATGTACGGAGCAGATGCTAGGGCAAA
TTGCCCTAGCAGGGGAAAAAGGTCGAAAAGGTCTCTTTCCTGTGGATAGCACGTACATTGGGAACCCAAA
GCCGTACATTGGGAACCGGAACCCGTACATTGGGAACCCAAAGCCGTACATTGGGAACCGGTCACACATG
TAAGTGACTGATATAAAAGAGAAAAAAGGCGATTTTTCCGCCTAAAACTCTTTAAAACTTATTAAAACTC
TTAAAACCCGCCTGGCCTGTGCATAACTGTCTGGCCAGCGCACAGCCGAAGAGCTGCAAAAAGCGCCTAC
CCTTCGGTCGCTGCGCTCCCTACGCCCCGCCGCTTCGCGTCGGCCTATCGCGGCCGCTGGCCGCTCAAAA
ATGGCTGGCCTACGGCCAGGCAATCTACCAGGGCGCGGACAAGCCGCGCCGTCGCCACTCGACCGCCGGC
GCCCACATCAAGGCACCCTGCCTCGCGCGTTTCGGTGATGACGGTGAAAACCTCTGACACATGCAGCTCC
CGGAGACGGTCACAGCTTGTCTGTAAGCGGATGCCGGGAGCAGACAAGCCCGTCAGGGCGCGTCAGCGGG
TGTTGGCGGGTGTCGGGGCGCAGCCATGACCCAGTCACGTAGCGATAGCGGAGTGTATACTGGCTTAACT
ATGCGGCATCAGAGCAGATTGTACTGAGAGTGCACCATATGCGGTGTGAAATACCGCACAGATGCGTAAG
GAGAAAATACCGCATCAGGCGCTCTTCCGCTTCCTCGCTCACTGACTCGCTGCGCTCGGTCGTTCGGCTG
CGGCGAGCGGTATCAGCTCACTCAAAGGCGGTAATACGGTTATCCACAGAATCAGGGGATAACGCAGGAA
AGAACATGTGAGCAAAAGGCCAGCAAAAGGCCAGGAACCGTAAAAAGGCCGCGTTGCTGGCGTTTTTCCA
TAGGCTCCGCCCCCCTGACGAGCATCACAAAAATCGACGCTCAAGTCAGAGGTGGCGAAACCCGACAGGA
CTATAAAGATACCAGGCGTTTCCCCCTGGAAGCTCCCTCGTGCGCTCTCCTGTTCCGACCCTGCCGCTTA
CCGGATACCTGTCCGCCTTTCTCCCTTCGGGAAGCGTGGCGCTTTCTCATAGCTCACGCTGTAGGTATCT
CAGTTCGGTGTAGGTCGTTCGCTCCAAGCTGGGCTGTGTGCACGAACCCCCCGTTCAGCCCGACCGCTGC
GCCTTATCCGGTAACTATCGTCTTGAGTCCAACCCGGTAAGACACGACTTATCGCCACTGGCAGCAGCCA
CTGGTAACAGGATTAGCAGAGCGAGGTATGTAGGCGGTGCTACAGAGTTCTTGAAGTGGTGGCCTAACTA
CGGCTACACTAGAAGGACAGTATTTGGTATCTGCGCTCTGCTGAAGCCAGTTACCTTCGGAAAAAGAGTT
GGTAGCTCTTGATCCGGCAAACAAACCACCGCTGGTAGCGGTGGTTTTTTTGTTTGCAAGCAGCAGATTA
CGCGCAGAAAAAAAGGATCTCAAGAAGATCCTTTGATCTTTTCTACGGGGTCTGACGCTCAGTGGAACGA
AAACTCACGTTAAGGGATTTTGGTCATGCATGATATATCTCCCAATTTGTGTAGGGCTTATTATGCACGC
TTAAAAATAATAAAAGCAGACTTGACCTGATAGTTTGGCTGTGAGCAATTATGTGCTTAGTGCATCTAAC
GCTTGAGTTAAGCCGCGCCGCGAAGCGGCGTCGGCTTGAACGAATTTCTAGCTAGACATTATTTGCCGAC
TACCTTGGTGATCTCGCCTTTCACGTAGTGGACAAATTCTTCCAACTGATCTGCGCGCGAGGCCAAGCGA
TCTTCTTCTTGTCCAAGATAAGCCTGTCTAGCTTCAAGTATGACGGGCTGATACTGGGCCGGCAGGCGCT
CCATTGCCCAGTCGGCAGCGACATCCTTCGGCGCGATTTTGCCGGTTACTGCGCTGTACCAAATGCGGGA
CAACGTAAGCACTACATTTCGCTCATCGCCAGCCCAGTCGGGCGGCGAGTTCCATAGCGTTAAGGTTTCA
TTTAGCGCCTCAAATAGATCCTGTTCAGGAACCGGATCAAAGAGTTCCTCCGCCGCTGGACCTACCAAGG
CAACGCTATGTTCTCTTGCTTTTGTCAGCAAGATAGCCAGATCAATGTCGATCGTGGCTGGCTCGAAGAT
ACCTGCAAGAATGTCATTGCGCTGCCATTCTCCAAATTGCAGTTCGCGCTTAGCTGGATAACGCCACGGA
ATGATGTCGTCGTGCACAACAATGGTGACTTCTACAGCGCGGAGAATCTCGCTCTCTCCAGGGGAAGCCG
AAGTTTCCAAAAGGTCGTTGATCAAAGCTCGCCGCGTTGTTTCATCAAGCCTTACGGTCACCGTAACCAG
CAAATCAATATCACTGTGTGGCTTCAGGCCGCCATCCACTGCGGAGCCGTACAAATGTACGGCCAGCAAC
GTCGGTTCGAGATGGCGCTCGATGACGCCAACTACCTCTGATAGTTGAGTCGATACTTCGGCGATCACCG
CTTCCCCCATGATGTTTAACTTTGTTTTAGGGCGACTGCCCTGCTGCGTAACATCGTTGCTGCTCCATAA
CATCAAACATCGACCCACGGCGTAACGCGCTTGCTGCTTGGATGCCCGAGGCATAGACTGTACCCCAAAA
AAACAGTCATAACAAGCCATGAAAACCGCCACTGCGCCGTTACCACCGCTGCGTTCGGTCAAGGTTCTGG
ACCAGTTGCGTGAGCGCATACGCTACTTGCATTACAGCTTACGAACCGAACAGGCTTATGTCCACTGGGT
TCGTGCCCGAATTGATCACAGGCAGCAACGCTCTGTCATCGTTACAATCAACATGCTACCCTCCGCGAGA
TCATCCGTGTTTCAAACCCGGCAGCTTAGTTGCCGTTCTTCCGAATAGCATCGGTAACATGAGCAAAGTC
TGCCGCCTTACAACGGCTCTCCCGCTGACGCCGTCCCGGACTGATGGGCTGCCTGTATCGAGTGGTGATT
TTGTGCCGAGCTGCCGGTCGGGGAGCTGTTGGCTGGCTGGTGGCAGGATATATTGTGGTGTAAACAAATT
GACGCTTAGACAACTTAATAACACATTGCGGACGTTTTTAATGTACTGAATTAACGCCGAATTGAATTAT
CAGCTTGCATGCCGGTCGATCTAGTAACATAGATGACACCGCGCGCGATAATTTATCCTAGTTTGCGCGC
TATATTTTGTTTTCTATCGCGTATTAAATGTATAATTGCGGGACTCTAATCATAAAAACCCATCTCATAA
ATAACGTCATGCATTACATGTTAATTATTACATGCTTAACGTAATTCAACAGAAATTATATGATAATCAT
CGCAAGACCGGCAACAGGATTCAATCTTAAGAAACTTTATTGCCAAATGTTTGAACGATCTGCTTGACTC
TAGGGGTCATCAGATTTCGGTGACGGGCAGGACCGGACGGGGCGGCACCGGCAGGCTGAAGTCCAGCTGC
CAGAAACCCACGTCATGCCAGTTCCCGTGCTTGAAGCCGGCCGCCCGCAGCATGCCGCGGGGGGCATATC
CGAGCGCCTCGTGCATGCGCACGCTCGGGTCGTTGGGCAGCCCGATGACAGCGACCACGCTCTTGAAGCC
CTGTGCCTCCAGGGACTTCAGAAGGTGGGTGTAGAGCGTGGAGCCCAGTCCCGTCCGCTGGTGGCGGGGG
GAGACGTACACGGTCGACTCGGCCGTCCAGTCGTAGGCGTTGCGTGCCTTCCAGGGACCCGCGTAGGCGA
TGCCGGCGACCTCGCCGTCCACCTCGGCGACGAGCCAGGGATAGCGCTCCCGCAGACGGACGAGGTCGTC
CGTCCACTCCTGCGGTTCCTGCGGCTCGGTACGGAAGTTGACCGTGCTTGTCTCGATGTAGTGGTTGACG
ATGGTGCAGACCGCCGGCATGTCCGCCTCGGTGGCACGGCGGATGTCGGCCGGGCGTCGTTCTGGGCTCA
TGGTAGATCCCCTCGATCGAGTTGAGAGTGAATATGAGACTCTAATTGGATACCGAGGGGAATTTATGGA
ACGTCAGTGGAGCATTTTTGACAAGAAATATTTGCTAGCTGATAGTGACCTTAGGCGACTTTTGAACGCG
CAATAATGGTTTCTGACGTATGTGCTTAGCTCATTAAACTCCAGAAACCCGCGGCTCAGTGGCTCCTTCA
ACGTTGCGGTTCTGTCAGTTCCAAACGTAAAACGGCTTGTCCCGCGTCATCGGCGGGGGTCATAACGTGA
CTCCCTTAATTCTCCGCTCATGATCGATAATT
Features (pLannotate 1.2.2; 25 found; start..end, strand, type, name):
      5..25      -  protein_bind   attB4: mutant version of attB; core recombination site for the Gateway® BP reaction BP Clonase™
     59..430     +  CDS            HST (fragment): HSTC_ARATH - Also known as HPT2, VTE2-2. Experimental evidence at protein level: Swiss-Prot protein existence level 1. Involved in the synthesis of plastoquinone-9. Can use both homogentisic acid and 2,5-dihydroxyphenylacetic acid gamma-lactone as prenyl acceptors, and solanesyl diphosphate > farnesyl diphosphate > geranylgeranyl diphosphate >> phytyl diphosphate as prenyl donors. Do not catalyze the decardoxylation of homogentisate uncoupled from prenylation. From Arabidopsis thaliana (Mouse-ear cress).
    582..665     +  CDS            HST (fragment): HSTC_ARATH - Also known as HPT2, VTE2-2. Experimental evidence at protein level: Swiss-Prot protein existence level 1. Involved in the synthesis of plastoquinone-9. Can use both homogentisic acid and 2,5-dihydroxyphenylacetic acid gamma-lactone as prenyl acceptors, and solanesyl diphosphate > farnesyl diphosphate > geranylgeranyl diphosphate >> phytyl diphosphate as prenyl donors. Do not catalyze the decardoxylation of homogentisate uncoupled from prenylation. From Arabidopsis thaliana (Mouse-ear cress).
    931..1005    +  CDS            HST (fragment): HSTC_ARATH - Also known as HPT2, VTE2-2. Experimental evidence at protein level: Swiss-Prot protein existence level 1. Involved in the synthesis of plastoquinone-9. Can use both homogentisic acid and 2,5-dihydroxyphenylacetic acid gamma-lactone as prenyl acceptors, and solanesyl diphosphate > farnesyl diphosphate > geranylgeranyl diphosphate >> phytyl diphosphate as prenyl donors. Do not catalyze the decardoxylation of homogentisate uncoupled from prenylation. From Arabidopsis thaliana (Mouse-ear cress).
   1695..1856    +  CDS            RECA (fragment): RECAC_ARATH - Experimental evidence at transcript level: Swiss-Prot protein existence level 2. Involved in recombination ability and DNA strand transfer activity. From Arabidopsis thaliana (Mouse-ear cress).
   1857..1922    +  CDS            3xFLAG: three tandem FLAG® epitope tags, followed by an enterokinase cleavage site
   1929..2435    +  CDS            avrBs3 (fragment): AVRB3_XANEU - Experimental evidence at protein level: Swiss-Prot protein existence level 1. Avirulence protein. Acts as a transcription factor in C.annuum plants. In susceptible plants lacking the Bs3 resistance gene induces expression of a number of genes, including genes homologous to a family of auxin-induced genes, alpha-expansin genes, pectate lyase, anthocyanidin glucoside rhamnosyl transferase and at least one transcription factor, UPA20. Their expression leads to plant hypertrophy in mesophyll cells, probably mainly mediated by UPA20 (PubMed:17962565). In resistant plants induces the h
   4230..4349    +  CDS            avrBs3 (fragment): AVRB3_XANEU - Experimental evidence at protein level: Swiss-Prot protein existence level 1. Avirulence protein. Acts as a transcription factor in C.annuum plants. In susceptible plants lacking the Bs3 resistance gene induces expression of a number of genes, including genes homologous to a family of auxin-induced genes, alpha-expansin genes, pectate lyase, anthocyanidin glucoside rhamnosyl transferase and at least one transcription factor, UPA20. Their expression leads to plant hypertrophy in mesophyll cells, probably mainly mediated by UPA20 (PubMed:17962565). In resistant plants induces the h
   4362..4688    +  CDS            dddA (fragment): DDDA_BURC1 - Experimental evidence at protein level: Swiss-Prot protein existence level 1. Toxic component of a toxin-immunity protein module, which functions as a cellular contact-dependent growth inhibition (CDI) system. CDI modules allow bacteria to communicate with and inhibit the growth of closely related neighboring bacteria in a contact-dependent fashion. Bacteria that have this module inhibit or kill bacteria without it, giving them a growth advantage. Probably specifically inhibited by cognate immunity protein DddI (Probable). The C-terminal 163 residue fragment has double-stranded DN
   4776..4935    +  polyA_signal   CaMV poly(A) signal (fragment): cauliflower mosaic virus polyadenylation signal
   5029..5053    +  misc_feature   RB T-DNA repeat: right border repeat from nopaline C58 T-DNA
   5423..5824    +  CDS            Y4CG_SINFN (fragment): Protein inferred from homology: Swiss-Prot protein existence level 3. From Sinorhizobium fredii (strain NBRC 101917 / NGR234).
   6384..7013    +  CDS            pVS1 StaA: stability protein from the Pseudomonas plasmid pVS1 (Heeb et al., 2000)
   7442..8515    +  CDS            pVS1 RepA: replication protein from the Pseudomonas plasmid pVS1 (Heeb et al., 2000)
   8581..8775    +  rep_origin     pVS1 oriV: origin of replication for the Pseudomonas plasmid pVS1 (Heeb et al., 2000)
   8978..9017    +  CDS            rop (fragment): Rop protein, which maintains plasmids at low copy number; rop
   9119..9259    +  misc_feature   bom: basis of mobility region from pBR322
   9445..10033   -  rep_origin     ori: high-copy-number ColE1/pMB1/pBR322/pUC origin of replication
  10279..11066   -  CDS            SmR (fragment): aminoglycoside adenylyltransferase (Murphy, 1985); aadA; confers resistance to spectinomycin and streptomycin
  11077..11133   -  CDS            GmR (fragment): gentamycin acetyltransferase; aacC1; confers resistance to gentamycin
  11309..11332   -  promoter       Pc promoter (fragment): intI1 (promoter lies within the coding sequence); class 1 integron promoter
  11591..11615   +  misc_feature   LB T-DNA repeat: left border repeat from nopaline C58 T-DNA
  11708..11960   -  terminator     NOS terminator: nopaline synthase terminator and poly(A) signal
  11983..12531   -  CDS            bar: PAT_STRHY - Experimental evidence at protein level: Swiss-Prot protein existence level 1. Inactivates phosphinothricin (PPT) by transfer of an acetyl group from acetyl CoA. Can also acetylate demethylphosphinothricin but not PTT or glutamate. This enzyme is an effector of phosphinothricin tripeptide (PTT or bialaphos) resistance. From Streptomyces hygroscopicus. Introduced by genetic manipulation and expressed in glufosinate-tolerant maize by Dekalb Genetics.
  12573..12752   -  promoter       NOS promoter: nopaline synthase promoter
