[The description below was written by a language model from this plasmid's Addgene catalogue record and pLannotate feature annotations shown in this document.]
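Description:
pRPS5A-PTP-3Xflag-16S rRNA Left_G1397N is a 12.8 kb Agrobacterium binary vector built on the pBAtC backbone for plant expression of one half of a TALE-based chloroplast base editor. It replicates in E. coli through a ColE1/pMB1-type origin (with a pBR322 bom site) and in Agrobacterium through the pVS1 oriV, RepA and StaA stability functions. Bacterial selection is by spectinomycin via an aadA (SmR) gene. Between the nopaline-type left and right T-DNA border repeats sits a NOS promoter–bar–NOS terminator cassette, which confers Basta (phosphinothricin) resistance for selecting transformed plants.

The payload is a single fusion protein. The plasmid name indicates that it is driven by the RPS5A promoter, although this promoter is not annotated as such. The upstream region next to a Gateway attB4 site instead shows hits to fragments of an Arabidopsis HST gene, which may simply reflect neighbouring genomic sequence. The open reading frame begins with a fragment of Arabidopsis chloroplast RecA, consistent with the plastid transit peptide ("PTP") of the name. This is followed by a 3xFLAG epitope and then a TALE DNA-binding domain, detected as N- and C-terminal AvrBs3-like segments flanking an unannotated stretch presumably holding the repeat array. The fusion ends in a fragment of DddA, the Burkholderia double-stranded DNA deaminase toxin, and a CaMV poly(A) signal terminates the transcript.

"G1397N" presumably denotes the N-terminal half of DddAtox split at residue G1397, which is inactive until paired with a complementary half. "Left" marks this as the left-arm TALE directed at the chloroplast 16S rRNA gene. It is therefore presumably used with a matching right-arm construct. The associated work concerns targeted A-to-G editing of chloroplast DNA in plants, but no adenine deaminase is annotated in this plasmid.
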