Addgene plasmid #189641: pRPS5A-PTP-3Xflag-16S rRNA Left_G1397N
Purpose: 16S rRNA Left_G1397N
Depositing lab: Jin-Soo Kim. Depositing organization: Institute for Basic Science. Publication: Targeted A-to-G base editing of chloroplast DNA in plants. Mok YG, Hong S, Bae SJ, Cho SI, Kim JS. Nat Plants. 2022 Dec 1. doi: 10.1038/s41477-022-01279-8. PubMed 36456803.
Backbone
  Vector backbone: pBAtC
  Vector type: Plant Expression, TALEN
  Selectable markers: Basta
Growth in bacteria
  Bacterial resistance: Spectinomycin, 50 μg/mL
  Growth temperature: 37°C
  Growth strain: DH5alpha
  Copy number: Unknown
Gene/Insert
  Gene/Insert name: TALE and DddAtox
  Species: A. thaliana (mustard weed)
Terms and licenses: Academic/Nonprofit Terms; Industry Terms: Not Available to Industry
How to cite: pRPS5A-PTP-3Xflag-16S rRNA Left_G1397N was a gift from Jin-Soo Kim (Addgene plasmid # 189641 ; http://n2t.net/addgene:189641 ; RRID:Addgene_189641)
